Addgene plasmid #173265: RVD-AG6
Purpose: One-step assembly of custom RVD arrays to construct DdCBE, TALE, etc.
Depositing lab: Bin Shen. Depositing organization: Nanjing Medical University. Publication: Precision modeling of mitochondrial diseases in zebrafish via DdCBE-mediated mtDNA base editing. Guo J, Zhang X, Chen X, Sun H, Dai Y, Wang J, Qian X, Tan L, Lou X, Shen B. Cell Discov. 2021 Sep 3;7(1):78. doi: 10.1038/s41421-021-00307-9. PubMed 34480028.
Backbone
  Vector backbone: TetR T vector
  Vector type: Unspecified
Growth in bacteria
  Bacterial resistance: Tetracycline, 10 μg/mL
  Growth temperature: 37°C
  Growth strain: DH5alpha
  Copy number: High Copy
Gene/Insert
  Gene/Insert name: NI-NN dimer RVD at Position6
  Species: Synthetic
  Mutation: no
  Cloning method: Restriction Enzyme; 5′ cloning site Unknown (unknown if destroyed)
Terms and licenses: Academic/Nonprofit Terms; Industry Terms: Not Available to Industry
Depositor comments: RVD is inserted into TA site of TetR T vector
How to cite: RVD-AG6 was a gift from Bin Shen (Addgene plasmid # 173265 ; http://n2t.net/addgene:173265 ; RRID:Addgene_173265)
