[The description below was written by a language model from this plasmid's Addgene catalogue record and pLannotate feature annotations shown in this document.]
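Description:
RVD-AG6 is a small (about 2.6 kb) bacterial module plasmid from a library of building blocks for one-step assembly of custom TALE repeat arrays. It is built on a tetracycline-resistant T vector ("TetR T vector"), and the depositor notes that the insert was placed into the TA cloning site. It is propagated in E. coli at high copy from a ColE1/pUC-type origin. Selection relies on the tetracycline efflux gene (TcR) driven by its native tet promoter. The annotation also picks up a short kanamycin-resistance fragment and a short RSF origin fragment. Both appear to be non-functional remnants of the backbone's construction. A T7 promoter lies next to the region where the insert presumably sits.

The payload is a synthetic dimer of two TALE repeats carrying the repeat-variable diresidues NI and NN, designated for position 6 of the array. In the standard TALE code, NI recognises adenine and NN recognises guanine, which matches the "AG" in the plasmid name. The repeat dimer itself is not annotated in the feature table, although an unannotated stretch between the T7 promoter and the origin could accommodate it. The record also does not state the flanking cloning sites or the enzymes used for assembly.

The plasmid carries no expression cassette for eukaryotic cells and serves purely as a donor of a position-specific dimer. Combined with modules for the other positions, it allows a full DNA-binding array to be assembled in one reaction. The stated applications are TALE-based tools, notably DdCBEs, the TALE-guided cytosine base editors used for mitochondrial DNA editing.
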