Features (pLannotate 1.2.2; 6 found; start..end, strand, type, name):
      1..29      +  promoter       tet promoter: E. coli promoter for tetracycline efflux protein gene
     77..1267    +  CDS            TcR: tetracycline efflux protein; tet; confers resistance to tetracycline
   1365..1439    +  CDS            KanR (fragment): aminoglycoside phosphotransferase; aphA-3; confers resistance to kanamycin
   1442..1460    -  promoter       T7 promoter: promoter for bacteriophage T7 RNA polymerase
   1889..2477    +  rep_origin     ori: high-copy-number ColE1/pMB1/pBR322/pUC origin of replication
   2549..2588    -  rep_origin     RSF ori (fragment): Plasmids containing the RSF 1030 origin of replication can be propagated in E. coli cells that contain additional plasmids with compatible origins.
>Addgene plasmid #173265 | RVD-AG6 | addgene full sequence | sequence record 353345 | Addgene NGS Result
TTGACAGCTTATCATCGATTAGCTTTAATGCGGTAGTTTATCACAGTTAAATTGCTAACGCAGTCAGGCA
CCGTGTATGAAATCTAACAATGCGCTCATCGTCATCCTCGGCACCGTCACCCTGGATGCTGTAGGCATAG
GCTTGGTTATGCCGGTACTGCCGGGCCTCTTGCGGGATATCGTCCATTCCGACAGCATCGCCAGTCACTA
TGGCGTGCTGCTAGCGCTATATGCGTTGATGCAATTTCTATGCGCACCCGTTCTCGGAGCACTGTCCGAC
CGCTTTGGCCGCCGCCCAGTCCTGCTCGCTTCGCTACTTGGAGCCACTATCGACTACGCGATCATGGCGA
CCACACCCGTCCTGTGGATTCTCTACGCCGGACGCATCGTGGCCGGCATCACCGGCGCCACAGGTGCGGT
TGCTGGCGCCTATATCGCCGACATCACCGATGGGGAAGATCGGGCTCGCCACTTCGGGCTCATGAGCGCT
TGTTTCGGCGTGGGTATGGTGGCAGGCCCCGTGGCCGGGGGACTGTTGGGCGCCATCTCCTTACATGCAC
CATTCCTTGCGGCGGCGGTGCTCAACGGCCTCAACCTACTACTGGGCTGCTTCCTAATGCAGGAGTCGCA
TAAGGGAGAGCGCCGACCCATGCCCTTGAGAGCCTTCAACCCAGTCAGCTCCTTCCGGTGGGCGCGGGGC
ATGACTATCGTCGCCGCACTTATGACTGTCTTCTTTATCATGCAACTCGTAGGACAGGTGCCGGCAGCGC
TCTGGGTCATTTTCGGCGAGGACCGCTTTCGCTGGAGCGCGACGATGATCGGCCTGTCGCTTGCGGTATT
CGGAATCTTGCACGCCCTCGCTCAAGCCTTCGTCACTGGTCCCGCCACCAAACGTTTCGGCGAGAAGCAG
GCCATTATCGCCGGCATGGCGGCCGACGCGCTGGGCTACGTCTTGCTGGCGTTCGCGACGCGAGGCTGGA
TGGCCTTCCCCATTATGATTCTTCTCGCTTCCGGCGGCATCGGGATGCCCGCGTTGCAGGCCATGCTGTC
CAGGCAGGTAGATGACGACCATCAGGGACAGCTTCAAGGATCGCTCGCGGCTCTTACCAGCCTAACTTCG
ATCATTGGACCGCTGATCGTCACGGCGATTTATGCCGCCTCGGCGAGCACATGGAACGGGTTGGCATGGA
TTGTAGGCGCCGCCCTATACCTTGTCTGCCTCCCCGCGTTGCGTCGCGGTGCATGGAGCCGGGCCACCTC
GACCTGAATGGAAGCCGGCGGCACCTCGCTAACGGATTCACCACTCCAAGAATTGGAGCCAATCAATTCT
TGCGGAGAACTGTGAATGCGCAAACCAACCCTTGATCGGGGAAGAACAGTATGTCGAGCTATTTTTTGAC
TTACTGGGGATCAAGCCTGATTGGGAGAAAATAAAATATCCCCTATAGTGAGTCGTATTACATGGTCATA
GCTGTTTCCTGGCAGCTCTGGCCCGTGTCTCAAAATCTCTGATGTTACATTGCACAAGATAAAAATATAT
CATCATGCCTCCTCTAGACCAAAGCTGGTCTCGGATTGCTAGTAATATTGGTGGCAAACAGGCTCTTGAG
ACGGTTCAGCGCCTCCTTCCAGTTCTCTGTCAAGCCCACGGACTCACCCCAGATCAAGTTGTAGCGATTG
CTAGTAACAATGGTGGCAAACAGGCTCTTGAAACCGTACAGCGCCTACTGCCAGTTCTCTGTCAAGCCCA
CGGTCTGACTCCGGAGCAAGTTGTAGCGATAGCCTGAGACCATATCTGGTCGAGCCACCCATGACCAAAA
TCCCTTAACGTGAGTTACGCGTCGTTCCACTGAGCGTCAGACCCCGTAGAAAAGATCAAAGGATCTTCTT
GAGATCCTTTTTTTCTGCGCGTAATCTGCTGCTTGCAAACAAAAAAACCACCGCTACCAGCGGTGGTTTG
TTTGCCGGATCAAGAGCTACCAACTCTTTTTCCGAAGGTAACTGGCTTCAGCAGAGCGCAGATACCAAAT
ACTGTTCTTCTAGTGTAGCCGTAGTTAGGCCACCACTTCAAGAACTCTGTAGCACCGCCTACATACCTCG
CTCTGCTAATCCTGTTACCAGTGGCTGCTGCCAGTGGCGATAAGTCGTGTCTTACCGGGTTGGACTCAAG
ACGATAGTTACCGGATAAGGCGCAGCGGTCGGGCTGAACGGGGGGTTCGTGCACACAGCCCAGCTTGGAG
CGAACGACCTACACCGAACTGAGATACCTACAGCGTGAGCTATGAGAAAGCGCCACGCTTCCCGAAGGGA
GAAAGGCGGACAGGTATCCGGTAAGCGGCAGGGTCGGAACAGGAGAGCGCACGAGGGAGCTTCCAGGGGG
AAACGCCTGGTATCTTTATAGTCCTGTCGGGTTTCGCCACCTCTGACTTGAGCGTCGATTTTTGTGATGC
TCGTCAGGGGGGCGGAGCCTATGGAAAAACGCCAGCAACGCGGCCTTTTTACGGTTCCTGGCCTTTTGCT
GGCCTTTTGCTCACATGTTCTTTCCTGCGTTATCCACAGAATCAGGGGATAACGCAGGAAAGAACATGAA
TTAATTCTCATGT
