>Addgene plasmid #173265 | RVD-AG6 | depositor partial sequence | sequence record 336220 | RVD flanked by two Bsa I sites
GGTCTCGGATTGCTAGTAATATTGGTGGCAAACAGGCTCTTGAGACGGTTCAGCGCCTCCTTCCAGTTCT
CTGTCAAGCCCACGGACTCACCCCAGATCAAGTTGTAGCGATTGCTAGTAACAATGGTGGCAAACAGGCT
CTTGAAACCGTACAGCGCCTACTGCCAGTTCTCTGTCAAGCCCACGGTCTGACTCCGGAGCAAGTTGTAG
CGATAGCCTGAGACC
